>Addgene plasmid #121259 | pUC57-Kan_BR32_00141021 | depositor full sequence | sequence record 231324 | pUC57-Kan_BR32_00141021 sequence 2956 bps
TCGCGCGTTTCGGTGATGACGGTGAAAACCTCTGACACATGCAGCTCCCGGAGACGGTCACAGCTTGTCT
GTAAGCGGATGCCGGGAGCAGACAAGCCCGTCAGGGCGCGTCAGCGGGTGTTGGCGGGTGTCGGGGCTGG
CTTAACTATGCGGCATCAGAGCAGATTGTACTGAGAGTGCACCATATGCGGTGTGAAATACCGCACAGAT
GCGTAAGGAGAAAATACCGCATCAGGCGCCATTCGCCATTCAGGCTGCGCAACTGTTGGGAAGGGCGATC
GGTGCGGGCCTCTTCGCTATTACGCCAGCTGGCGAAAGGGGGATGTGCTGCAAGGCGATTAAGTTGGGTA
ACGCCAGGGTTTTCCCAGTCACGACGTTGTAAAACGACGGCCAGTGAATTGACGCGTATTGGGATGGAAC
TTGGTCTCTAATGAAAGATGGTGATCCAAATGCTTATCATGTTGATAGACCATGTAGAGTTGATTTGTAT
GAATTTGTTCATACTAAACCAGGTTTGACTTCTTGGTCTTGGGTTCATAGATTTAATGGTGATGCTAGAA
GAGCTTCTTTGTTTAGAGCTATGGGTTATTTGTGTTCTGTTGATTATAATTGTAAAAATTTTCATTGTGA
AAAATTGACTTCTTGGAGATGGAGAAAAAAATCTATTGATATGGCTAAAAAATATAGAAAATCTGGTCCA
CCACCAATTACTCATATTGATCCATGAGCTTAGAGACCAAGTTCCATCCCAATGGCGCGCCGAGCTTGGC
TCGAGCATGGTCATAGCTGTTTCCTGTGTGAAATTGTTATCCGCTCACAATTCCACACAACATACGAGCC
GGAAGCATAAAGTGTAAAGCCTGGGGTGCCTAATGAGTGAGCTAACTCACATTAATTGCGTTGCGCTCAC
TGCCCGCTTTCCAGTCGGGAAACCTGTCGTGCCAGCTGCATTAATGAATCGGCCAACGCGCGGGGAGAGG
CGGTTTGCGTATTGGGCGCTCTTCCGCTTCCTCGCTCACTGACTCGCTGCGCTCGGTCGTTCGGCTGCGG
CGAGCGGTATCAGCTCACTCAAAGGCGGTAATACGGTTATCCACAGAATCAGGGGATAACGCAGGAAAGA
ACATGTGAGCAAAAGGCCAGCAAAAGGCCAGGAACCGTAAAAAGGCCGCGTTGCTGGCGTTTTTCCATAG
GCTCCGCCCCCCTGACGAGCATCACAAAAATCGACGCTCAAGTCAGAGGTGGCGAAACCCGACAGGACTA
TAAAGATACCAGGCGTTTCCCCCTGGAAGCTCCCTCGTGCGCTCTCCTGTTCCGACCCTGCCGCTTACCG
GATACCTGTCCGCCTTTCTCCCTTCGGGAAGCGTGGCGCTTTCTCATAGCTCACGCTGTAGGTATCTCAG
TTCGGTGTAGGTCGTTCGCTCCAAGCTGGGCTGTGTGCACGAACCCCCCGTTCAGCCCGACCGCTGCGCC
TTATCCGGTAACTATCGTCTTGAGTCCAACCCGGTAAGACACGACTTATCGCCACTGGCAGCAGCCACTG
GTAACAGGATTAGCAGAGCGAGGTATGTAGGCGGTGCTACAGAGTTCTTGAAGTGGTGGCCTAACTACGG
CTACACTAGAAGAACAGTATTTGGTATCTGCGCTCTGCTGAAGCCAGTTACCTTCGGAAAAAGAGTTGGT
AGCTCTTGATCCGGCAAACAAACCACCGCTGGTAGCGGTGGTTTTTTTGTTTGCAAGCAGCAGATTACGC
GCAGAAAAAAAGGATCTCAAGAAGATCCTTTGATCTTTTCTACGGGGTCTGACGCTCAGTGGAACGAAAA
CTCACGTTAAGGGATTTTGGTCATGAGATTATCAAAAAGGATCTTCACCTAGATCCTTTTAAATTAAAAA
TGAAGTTTTAAATCAATCTAAAGTATATATGAGTAAACTTGGTCTGACAGTTAGAAAAACTCATCGAGCA
TCAAATGAAACTGCAATTTATTCATATCAGGATTATCAATACCATATTTTTGAAAAAGCCGTTTCTGTAA
TGAAGGAGAAAACTCACCGAGGCAGTTCCATAGGATGGCAAGATCCTGGTATCGGTCTGCGATTCCGACT
CGTCCAACATCAATACAACCTATTAATTTCCCCTCGTCAAAAATAAGGTTATCAAGTGAGAAATCACCAT
GAGTGACGACTGAATCCGGTGAGAATGGCAAAAGTTTATGCATTTCTTTCCAGACTTGTTCAACAGGCCA
GCCATTACGCTCGTCATCAAAATCACTCGCATCAACCAAACCGTTATTCATTCGTGATTGCGCCTGAGCG
AGACGAAATACGCGATCGCTGTTAAAAGGACAATTACAAACAGGAATCGAATGCAACCGGCGCAGGAACA
CTGCCAGCGCATCAACAATATTTTCACCTGAATCAGGATATTCTTCTAATACCTGGAATGCTGTTTTCCC
AGGGATCGCAGTGGTGAGTAACCATGCATCATCAGGAGTACGGATAAAATGCTTGATGGTCGGAAGAGGC
ATAAATTCCGTCAGCCAGTTTAGTCTGACCATCTCATCTGTAACATCATTGGCAACGCTACCTTTGCCAT
GTTTCAGAAACAACTCTGGCGCATCGGGCTTCCCATACAATCGATAGATTGTCGCACCTGATTGCCCGAC
ATTATCGCGAGCCCATTTATACCCATATAAATCAGCATCCATGTTGGAATTTAATCGCGGCCTAGAGCAA
GACGTTTCCCGTTGAATATGGCTCATACTCTTCCTTTTTCAATATTATTGAAGCATTTATCAGGGTTATT
GTCTCATGAGCGGATACATATTTGAATGTATTTAGAAAAATAAACAAATAGGGGTTCCGCGCACATTTCC
CCGAAAAGTGCCACCTGACGTCTAAGAAACCATTATTATCATGACATTAACCTATAAAAATAGGCGTATC
ACGAGGCCCTTTCGTC
Features (pLannotate 1.2.2; 10 found; start..end, strand, type, name):
    137..236     +  misc_feature   bom (fragment): basis of mobility region from pBR322
    242..399     -  CDS            lacZα (fragment): LacZα fragment of β-galactosidase; lacZ fragment
    804..820     -  protein_bind   lac operator: The lac repressor binds to the lac operator to inhibit transcription in E. coli. This inhibition can be relieved by adding lactose or isopropyl-β-D-thiogalactopyranoside (IPTG). lac repressor encoded by lacI
    828..858     -  promoter       lac promoter: promoter for the E. coli lac operon
    873..894     -  protein_bind   CAP binding site: CAP binding activates transcription in the presence of cAMP. E. coli catabolite activator protein
    907..999     -  CDS            lacI (fragment): lac repressor; lacI; The lac repressor binds to the lac operator to inhibit transcription in E. coli. This inhibition can be relieved by adding lactose or isopropyl-β-D-thiogalactopyranoside (IPTG).
   1182..1770    -  rep_origin     ori: high-copy-number ColE1/pMB1/pBR322/pUC origin of replication
   1941..2756    -  CDS            KanR: aminoglycoside phosphotransferase; aph(3')-Ia; confers resistance to kanamycin in bacteria or G418 (Geneticin®) in eukaryotes
   2757..2861    -  promoter       AmpR promoter: bla
   2956..35      +  CDS            rop (fragment) (across the origin): Rop protein, which maintains plasmids at low copy number; rop
