[The description below was written by a language model from this plasmid's Addgene catalogue record and pLannotate feature annotations shown in this document.]
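Description:
pUC57-Kan_BR32_00141021 is a small, high-copy E. coli cloning plasmid that serves as a Level 0 Golden Gate module carrying BR32_00141021, a sequence from the fungus Magnaporthe oryzae (the organism is entered in the record's mutation field). It belongs to a clone resource of M. oryzae effectors that share sequence and structural similarity across host-specific lineages. The backbone is pUC57-Kan (2,626 bp without insert), and the full deposited sequence is 2,956 nt, which implies an insert of roughly 330 bp. Replication relies on the high-copy ColE1/pUC-type origin. Selection is by kanamycin, through an aph(3')-Ia aminoglycoside phosphotransferase gene driven by the bla (AmpR) promoter. Short remnants of bom, rop and lacI are annotated, but they are only backbone fragments.

The insert was placed at the EcoRV site of the pUC57 polylinker, and the record does not say whether the flanking sites survived. The feature table does not annotate the effector sequence itself. However, an unannotated gap lies between the lacZα fragment and the lac operator, lac promoter and CAP binding site, which is consistent with the insert interrupting the lacZα region. lacZ is listed as a selectable marker, so blue/white screening was presumably the basis for identifying recombinants. M13 forward and reverse primer sites flank the cloning region for sequence verification.

As a Level 0 part, the plasmid is a storage and donor vector rather than an expression construct. In Golden Gate cloning, Type IIS restriction enzymes release such modules for ordered assembly with promoters, tags and terminators into higher-level transcription units. The specific Type IIS enzyme and overhangs are not given in the record.
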