Addgene plasmid #121259: pUC57-Kan_BR32_00141021
Purpose: Level 0 Golden-Gate compatible vector
Depositing lab: Sophien Kamoun. Depositing organization: Sainsbury Laboratory, Norwich. Publication: A Clone Resource of Magnaporthe oryzae Effectors That Share Sequence and Structural Similarities Across Host-Specific Lineages. Petit-Houdenot Y, Langner T, Harant A, Win J, Kamoun S. Mol Plant Microbe Interact. 2020 Aug;33(8):1032-1035. doi: 10.1094/MPMI-03-20-0052-A. Epub 2020 Jun 22. PubMed 32460610.
Backbone
  Vector backbone: pUC57-Kan
  Backbone size w/o insert (bp): 2626
  Vector type: Golden Gate
  Selectable markers: lacZ
Growth in bacteria
  Bacterial resistance: Kanamycin, 50 μg/mL
  Growth temperature: 37°C
  Growth strain: DH5alpha
  Copy number: High Copy
Gene/Insert
  Gene/Insert name: BR32_00141021
  Mutation: Magnaporthe oryzae
  Cloning method: Restriction Enzyme; 5′ cloning site EcoRV (unknown if destroyed); 3′ cloning site EcoRV (unknown if destroyed)
  Sequencing primers: 5′ M13Fw; 3′ M13Rv
Terms and licenses: Academic/Nonprofit Terms; Industry Terms: Not Available to Industry
How to cite: pUC57-Kan_BR32_00141021 was a gift from Sophien Kamoun (Addgene plasmid # 121259 ; http://n2t.net/addgene:121259 ; RRID:Addgene_121259)
