>Addgene plasmid #121259 | pUC57-Kan_BR32_00141021 | depositor partial sequence | sequence record 230770 | BR32_00141021
TTGGTCTCTAATGAAAGATGGTGATCCAAATGCTTATCATGTTGATAGACCATGTAGAGTTGATTTGTAT
GAATTTGTTCATACTAAACCAGGTTTGACTTCTTGGTCTTGGGTTCATAGATTTAATGGTGATGCTAGAA
GAGCTTCTTTGTTTAGAGCTATGGGTTATTTGTGTTCTGTTGATTATAATTGTAAAAATTTTCATTGTGA
AAAATTGACTTCTTGGAGATGGAGAAAAAAATCTATTGATATGGCTAAAAAATATAGAAAATCTGGTCCA
CCACCAATTACTCATATTGATCCATGAGCTTAGAGACCAA
