>Addgene plasmid #121259 | pUC57-Kan_BR32_00141021 | depositor partial sequence | sequence record 230771 | empty_vector
TCGCGCGTTTCGGTGATGACGGTGAAAACCTCTGACACATGCAGCTCCCGGAGACGGTCACAGCTTGTCT
GTAAGCGGATGCCGGGAGCAGACAAGCCCGTCAGGGCGCGTCAGCGGGTGTTGGCGGGTGTCGGGGCTGG
CTTAACTATGCGGCATCAGAGCAGATTGTACTGAGAGTGCACCATATGCGGTGTGAAATACCGCACAGAT
GCGTAAGGAGAAAATACCGCATCAGGCGCCATTCGCCATTCAGGCTGCGCAACTGTTGGGAAGGGCGATC
GGTGCGGGCCTCTTCGCTATTACGCCAGCTGGCGAAAGGGGGATGTGCTGCAAGGCGATTAAGTTGGGTA
ACGCCAGGGTTTTCCCAGTCACGACGTTGTAAAACGACGGCCAGTGAATTGACGCGTATTGGGATATCCC
AATGGCGCGCCGAGCTTGGCTCGAGCATGGTCATAGCTGTTTCCTGTGTGAAATTGTTATCCGCTCACAA
TTCCACACAACATACGAGCCGGAAGCATAAAGTGTAAAGCCTGGGGTGCCTAATGAGTGAGCTAACTCAC
ATTAATTGCGTTGCGCTCACTGCCCGCTTTCCAGTCGGGAAACCTGTCGTGCCAGCTGCATTAATGAATC
GGCCAACGCGCGGGGAGAGGCGGTTTGCGTATTGGGCGCTCTTCCGCTTCCTCGCTCACTGACTCGCTGC
GCTCGGTCGTTCGGCTGCGGCGAGCGGTATCAGCTCACTCAAAGGCGGTAATACGGTTATCCACAGAATC
AGGGGATAACGCAGGAAAGAACATGTGAGCAAAAGGCCAGCAAAAGGCCAGGAACCGTAAAAAGGCCGCG
TTGCTGGCGTTTTTCCATAGGCTCCGCCCCCCTGACGAGCATCACAAAAATCGACGCTCAAGTCAGAGGT
GGCGAAACCCGACAGGACTATAAAGATACCAGGCGTTTCCCCCTGGAAGCTCCCTCGTGCGCTCTCCTGT
TCCGACCCTGCCGCTTACCGGATACCTGTCCGCCTTTCTCCCTTCGGGAAGCGTGGCGCTTTCTCATAGC
TCACGCTGTAGGTATCTCAGTTCGGTGTAGGTCGTTCGCTCCAAGCTGGGCTGTGTGCACGAACCCCCCG
TTCAGCCCGACCGCTGCGCCTTATCCGGTAACTATCGTCTTGAGTCCAACCCGGTAAGACACGACTTATC
GCCACTGGCAGCAGCCACTGGTAACAGGATTAGCAGAGCGAGGTATGTAGGCGGTGCTACAGAGTTCTTG
AAGTGGTGGCCTAACTACGGCTACACTAGAAGAACAGTATTTGGTATCTGCGCTCTGCTGAAGCCAGTTA
CCTTCGGAAAAAGAGTTGGTAGCTCTTGATCCGGCAAACAAACCACCGCTGGTAGCGGTGGTTTTTTTGT
TTGCAAGCAGCAGATTACGCGCAGAAAAAAAGGATCTCAAGAAGATCCTTTGATCTTTTCTACGGGGTCT
GACGCTCAGTGGAACGAAAACTCACGTTAAGGGATTTTGGTCATGAGATTATCAAAAAGGATCTTCACCT
AGATCCTTTTAAATTAAAAATGAAGTTTTAAATCAATCTAAAGTATATATGAGTAAACTTGGTCTGACAG
TTAGAAAAACTCATCGAGCATCAAATGAAACTGCAATTTATTCATATCAGGATTATCAATACCATATTTT
TGAAAAAGCCGTTTCTGTAATGAAGGAGAAAACTCACCGAGGCAGTTCCATAGGATGGCAAGATCCTGGT
ATCGGTCTGCGATTCCGACTCGTCCAACATCAATACAACCTATTAATTTCCCCTCGTCAAAAATAAGGTT
ATCAAGTGAGAAATCACCATGAGTGACGACTGAATCCGGTGAGAATGGCAAAAGTTTATGCATTTCTTTC
CAGACTTGTTCAACAGGCCAGCCATTACGCTCGTCATCAAAATCACTCGCATCAACCAAACCGTTATTCA
TTCGTGATTGCGCCTGAGCGAGACGAAATACGCGATCGCTGTTAAAAGGACAATTACAAACAGGAATCGA
ATGCAACCGGCGCAGGAACACTGCCAGCGCATCAACAATATTTTCACCTGAATCAGGATATTCTTCTAAT
ACCTGGAATGCTGTTTTCCCAGGGATCGCAGTGGTGAGTAACCATGCATCATCAGGAGTACGGATAAAAT
GCTTGATGGTCGGAAGAGGCATAAATTCCGTCAGCCAGTTTAGTCTGACCATCTCATCTGTAACATCATT
GGCAACGCTACCTTTGCCATGTTTCAGAAACAACTCTGGCGCATCGGGCTTCCCATACAATCGATAGATT
GTCGCACCTGATTGCCCGACATTATCGCGAGCCCATTTATACCCATATAAATCAGCATCCATGTTGGAAT
TTAATCGCGGCCTAGAGCAAGACGTTTCCCGTTGAATATGGCTCATACTCTTCCTTTTTCAATATTATTG
AAGCATTTATCAGGGTTATTGTCTCATGAGCGGATACATATTTGAATGTATTTAGAAAAATAAACAAATA
GGGGTTCCGCGCACATTTCCCCGAAAAGTGCCACCTGACGTCTAAGAAACCATTATTATCATGACATTAA
CCTATAAAAATAGGCGTATCACGAGGCCCTTTCGTC
