>Addgene plasmid #121259 | pUC57-Kan_BR32_00141021 | addgene partial sequence | sequence record 237932 | M13-F20 5'-TGTAAAACGACGGCCAGT-3'
TTGGTCTCTAATGAAAGATGGTGATCCAAATGCTTATCATGTTGATAGACCATGTAGAGTTGATTTGTAT
GAATTTGTTCATACTAAACCAGGTTTGACTTCTTGGTCTTGGGTTCATAGATTTAATGGTGATGCTAGAA
GAGCTTCTTTGTTTAGAGCTATGGGTTATTTGTGTTCTGTTGATTATAATTGTAAAAATTTTCATTGTGA
AAAATTGACTTCTTGGAGATGGAGAAAAAAATCTATTGATATGGCTAAAAAATATAGAAAATCTGGTCCA
CCACCAATTACTCATATTGATCCATGAGCTTAGAGACCAAGTTCCATCCCAATGGCGCGCCGAGCTTGGC
TCGAGCATGGTCATAGCTGTTTCCTGTGTGAAATTGTTATCCGCTCACAATTCCACACAACATACGAGCC
GGAAGCATAAAGTGTAAAGCCTGGGGTGCCTAATGAGTGAGCTAACTCACATTAATTGCGTTGCGCTCAC
TGCCCGCTTTCCAGTCGGGAAACCTGTCGTGCCAGCTGCATTAATGAATCGGCCAACGCGCGGGGAGAGG
CGGTTTGCGTATTGGGCGCTCTTCCGCTTCCTCGCTCACTGACTCGCTGCGCTCGGTCGTTCGGCTGCGG
CGAGCGGTATCAGCTCACTCAAAGGCGGTAATACGGTTATCCACAGAATCAGGGGATAACGCAGGAAAGA
ACATGTGAGCAAAAGGCCAGCAAAAGGCCAGGAACCGTAAAAAGGCCGCGTTGCTGGCGTTTTTCCATAG
GCTCCGCCCCCCTGACGAGCATCACAAAAATCGACGCTCAAGTCAGAGGTGGCGAAACCCGACAGGACTA
TAAAGATACC
